Addgene plasmid #79697: EPHB2_HUMAN_D0
Purpose: This plasmid encodes the kinase domain of EPHB2. Intended for co-expression with YopH Phosphatase that accompanies this set to enhance bacterial kinase expression.
Depositing lab: John Chodera & Nicholas Levinson & Markus Seeliger. Depositing organization: Memorial Sloan-Kettering Cancer Center. Publication: An open library of human kinase domain constructs for automated bacterial expression. Albanese SK, Parton DL, Isik M, Rodriguez-Laureano L, Hanson SM, Behr JM, Gradia S, Jeans C, Levinson NM, Seeliger MA, Chodera JD. Biochemistry. 2018 Jul 13. doi: 10.1021/acs.biochem.7b01081. PubMed 30004690.
Backbone
  Vector backbone: pET His10 TEV LIC cloning vector (2B-T-10)
  Backbone manufacturer: Scott Gradia (Addgene plasmid # 78173)
  Vector type: Bacterial Expression
Growth in bacteria
  Bacterial resistance: Ampicillin, 100 μg/mL
  Growth temperature: 37°C
  Growth strain: DH5alpha
  Copy number: Low Copy
Gene/Insert
  Gene/Insert name: EPHB2
  Species: H. sapiens (human)
  Entrez Gene: EPHB2 (a.k.a. BDPLT22, CAPB, DRT, EK5, EPHT3, ERK, Hek5, PCBC, Tyro5)
  Promoter: T7
  Tag / fusion protein: His10-TEV (N terminal on backbone)
  Cloning method: Ligation Independent Cloning
  Sequencing primers: 5′ T7; 3′ T7 reverse
Terms and licenses: Academic/Nonprofit Terms; Industry Terms: Not Available to Industry
Depositor comments: This plasmid was generated as part of an open library of human kinase domain constructs for automated bacterial expression. The work can be found here doi: http://dx.doi.org/10.1101/038711 The lambda phosphatase expression vector can be found at https://www.addgene.org/79748/ The YopH Phosphatase expression vector can be found at https://www.addgene.org/79749/
How to cite: EPHB2_HUMAN_D0 was a gift from John Chodera & Nicholas Levinson & Markus Seeliger (Addgene plasmid # 79697 ; http://n2t.net/addgene:79697 ; RRID:Addgene_79697)
