[The description below was written by a language model from this plasmid's Addgene catalogue record.]
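Description:
EPHB2_HUMAN_D0 is a bacterial expression plasmid built on the pET His10 TEV LIC cloning vector (2B-T-10), a pET-family backbone designed for ligation independent cloning. It carries ampicillin resistance for selection and is recorded as low copy, with a standard cloning strain used for propagation. The record does not include a feature table, so the origin of replication and other backbone elements are not individually listed.

The insert encodes the kinase domain of human EPHB2, an Eph-family receptor tyrosine kinase, rather than the full-length receptor; the exact residue boundaries of the domain are not given in the record. Expression is driven by the T7 promoter, which requires an expression host that supplies T7 RNA polymerase. The backbone contributes an N-terminal His10 tag followed by a TEV protease recognition site, so the kinase domain can be captured by immobilised metal affinity chromatography and the tag then removed by TEV cleavage.

The plasmid is one member of an open library of human kinase domain constructs assembled for automated, parallel expression in bacteria. It is intended to be co-expressed with the YopH phosphatase plasmid that accompanies the set. Co-expressing a tyrosine phosphatase counteracts the kinase's activity in the bacterial cell, including autophosphorylation, which the record states enhances bacterial kinase expression. A lambda phosphatase vector also belongs to the same collection. Typical uses are producing recombinant EPHB2 kinase domain for biochemical, biophysical or structural work.
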