>Addgene plasmid #79697 | EPHB2_HUMAN_D0 | depositor partial sequence | sequence record 149019 | Sequence of gene (EPHB2_HUMAN) inserted into backbone.
GACCCCAACGAGGCAGTGCGGGAGTTTGCCAAGGAAATTGACATCTCCTGTGTCAAAATTGAGCAGGTGA
TCGGAGCAGGGGAGTTTGGCGAGGTCTGCAGTGGCCACCTGAAGCTGCCAGGCAAGAGAGAGATCTTTGT
GGCCATCAAGACGCTCAAGTCGGGCTACACGGAGAAGCAGCGCCGGGACTTCCTGAGCGAAGCCTCCATC
ATGGGCCAGTTCGACCATCCCAACGTCATCCACCTGGAGGGTGTCGTGACCAAGAGCACACCTGTGATGA
TCATCACCGAGTTCATGGAGAATGGCTCCCTGGACTCCTTTCTCCGGCAAAACGATGGGCAGTTCACAGT
CATCCAGCTGGTGGGCATGCTTCGGGGCATCGCAGCTGGCATGAAGTACCTGGCAGACATGAACTATGTT
CACCGTGACCTGGCTGCCCGCAACATCCTCGTCAACAGCAACCTGGTCTGCAAGGTGTCGGACTTTGGGC
TCTCACGCTTTCTAGAGGACGATACCTCAGACCCCACCTACACCAGTGCCCTGGGCGGAAAGATCCCCAT
CCGCTGGACAGCCCCGGAAGCCATCCAGTACCGGAAGTTCACCTCGGCCAGTGATGTGTGGAGCTACGGC
ATTGTCATGTGGGAGGTGATGTCCTATGGGGAGCGGCCCTACTGGGACATGACCAACCAGGATGTAATCA
ATGCCATTGAGCGGGACTATCGGCTGCCACCGCCCATGGACTGCCCGAGCGCCCTGCACCAACTCATGCT
GGACTGTTGGCAGAAGGACCGCAACCACCGGCCCAAGTTCGGCCAAATTGTCAACACGCTAGACAAGATG
ATCCGCAATCCCAACAGCCTCAAAGCCATGGCGCCCCTCTCCTCT
