>Addgene plasmid #79697 | EPHB2_HUMAN_D0 | addgene partial sequence | sequence record 156440 | T7 5'-TAATACGACTCACTATAGGG-3'
ATTAAGCGGCCGCCCTGCAGGACTCGAGTTCTAGAAATAATTTTGTTTAACTTTAAGAAGGAGATATACA
TATGAAATCTTCTCACCATCACCATCACCATCACCATCACCATGAAAACCTGTACTTCCAATCCAATGCA
GACCCCAACGAGGCAGTGCGGGAGTTTGCCAAGGAAATTGACATCTCCTGTGTCAAAATTGAGCAGGTGA
TCGGAGCAGGGGAGTTTGGCGAGGTCTGCAGTGGCCACCTGAAGCTGCCAGGCAAGAGAGAGATCTTTGT
GGCCATCAAGACGCTCAAGTCGGGCTACACGGAGAAGCAGCGCCGGGACTTCCTGAGCGAAGCCTCCATC
ATGGGCCAGTTCGACCATCCCAACGTCATCCACCTGGAGGGTGTCGTGACCAAGAGCACACCTGTGATGA
TCATCACCGAGTTCATGGAGAATGGCTCCCTGGACTCCTTTCTCCGGCAAAACGATGGGCAGTTCACAGT
CATCCAGCTGGTGGGCATGCTTCGGGGCATCGCAGCTGGCATGAAGTACCTGGCAGACATGAACTATGTT
CACCGTGACCTGGCTGCCCGCAACATCCTCGTCAACAGCAACCTGGTCTGCAAGGTGTCGGACTTTGGGC
TCTCACGCTTTCTAGAGGACGATACCTCAGACCCCACCTACACCAGTGCCCTGGGCGGAAAGATCCCCAT
CCGCTGGACAGCCCCGGAAGCCATCCAGTACCGGAAGTTCACCTCGGCCAGTGATGTGTGGAGCTACGGC
ATTGTCATGTGGGAGGTGATGTCCTATGGGGAGCGGCCCTACTGGGACATGACCAACCAGGATGTAATCA
ATGCCATTGAGCGGGACTATCGGCTGCCACCGCCCATGGACTGCC
