>Addgene plasmid #79697 | EPHB2_HUMAN_D0 | addgene partial sequence | sequence record 156441 | T7term 5'-GCTAGTTATTGCTCAGCGG-3'
TTAGCAGCCGGATCAGCGCGCACGCGTGGTACCGGCCGGCCACCAGGTGGCGCGCCGCGATCGCGGATCC
GTTATCCACTTCCAATGTTATTAAGAGGAGAGGGGCGCCATGGCTTTGAGGCTGTTGGGATTGCGGATCA
TCTTGTCTAGCGTGTTGACAATTTGGCCGAACTTGGGCCGGTGGTTGCGGTCCTTCTGCCAACAGTCCAG
CATGAGTTGGTGCAGGGCGCTCGGGCAGTCCATGGGCGGTGGCAGCCGATAGTCCCGCTCAATGGCATTG
ATTACATCCTGGTTGGTCATGTCCCAGTAGGGCCGCTCCCCATAGGACATCACCTCCCACATGACAATGC
CGTAGCTCCACACATCACTGGCCGAGGTGAACTTCCGGTACTGGATGGCTTCCGGGGCTGTCCAGCGGAT
GGGGATCTTTCCGCCCAGGGCACTGGTGTAGGTGGGGTCTGAGGTATCGTCCTCTAGAAAGCGTGAGAGC
CCAAAGTCCGACACCTTGCAGACCAGGTTGCTGTTGACGAGGATGTTGCGGGCAGCCAGGTCACGGTGAA
CATAGTTCATGTCTGCCAGGTACTTCATGCCAGCTGCGATGCCCCGAAGCATGCCCACCAGCTGGATGAC
TGTGAACTGCCCATCGTTTTGCCGGAGAAAGGAGTCCAGGGAGCCATTCTCCATGAACTCGGTGATGATC
ATCACAGGTGTGCTCTTGGTCACGACACCCTCCAGGTGGATGACGTTGGGATGGTCGAACTGGCCCATGA
TGGAGGCTTCGCTCAGGAAGTCCCGGCGCTGCTTCTCCGTGTAGCCCGACTTGAGCGTCTTGATGGCCAC
AAAGATCTCTCTCT
